>Addgene plasmid #166181 | pDONR221-ILF3(2of2) | addgene full sequence | sequence record 329526 | Addgene NGS Result
CTTTCCTGCGTTATCCCCTGATTCTGTGGATAACCGTATTACCGCCTTTGAGTGAGCTGATACCGCTCGC
CGCAGCCGAACGACCGAGCGCAGCGAGTCAGTGAGCGAGGAAGCGGAAGAGCGCCCAATACGCAAACCGC
CTCTCCCCGCGCGTTGGCCGATTCATTAATGCAGCTGGCACGACAGGTTTCCCGACTGGAAAGCGGGCAG
TGAGCGCAACGCAATTAATACGCGTACCGCTAGCCAGGAAGAGTTTGTAGAAACGCAAAAAGGCCATCCG
TCAGGATGGCCTTCTGCTTAGTTTGATGCCTGGCAGTTTATGGCGGGCGTCCTGCCCGCCACCCTCCGGG
CCGTTGCTTCACAACGTTCAAATCCGCTCCCGGCGGATTTGTCCTACTCAGGAGAGCGTTCACCGACAAA
CAACAGATAAAACGAAAGGCCCAGTCTTCCGACTGAGCCTTTCGTTTTATTTGATGCCTGGCAGTTCCCT
ACTCTCGCGTTAACGCTAGCATGGATGTTTTCCCAGTCACGACGTTGTAAAACGACGGCCAGTCTTAAGC
TCGGGCCCCAAATAATGATTTTATTTTGACTGATAGTGACCTGTTCGTTGCAACAAATTGATGAGCAATG
CTTTTTTATAATGCCAACTTTGTACAAAAAAGCAGGCTTCGAAGGAGATAACAAAATGCCTCCTCCAATG
CGCCACCGATCAATGCGTATCTTTATGAATGGAGACCGCCATGTCATGGCCAAACACTCTGCGGTCTATC
CAACCCAGGAGGAGCTGGAAAGTGTTCAGAACATGGTGTCTCACACAGAGCGTGCTCTGAAGGCAGTATC
CGACTGGCTGGATAAGCAGGAAAGGGGAACCTGTAAGTCTGAGTCTGAATGCACAGAAGCCGACAAGGAC
AGTGAGCAGAAAGATCCGGCCACTCGCACTCTGCGTGGTGTCATGAGGGTGGGTCTGGTTGCTAAGGGTC
TGCTACTGAAAGGGGACCTGGACCTGGAGCTGGTGCTACTCTGTAGAGACAAGCCTACTGTCACTCTGCT
GAAAAAAGTGTCTGAAAACCTGGTCACACAGCTCAAGACATTCACTGAAGACAAATATGTGGTGACTCAG
AACATCCGTGAAGCCAGCATCATCATCAAGAACACCAAGGAGCTTCCTCTCACCCTCACCATTCACCTGA
CATCTCCTCTGGTCCGTGAAGAGGTAGAAAAGACTTCTACTGGAGACACGCTTTCAGTCATCGATCCCCC
GGATGTTCTGGACAGGCACAAATGCCTGACAGCCTTGGCATCTCTACGCCACGCTAAGTGGTTCCAGGCC
AGAGCCAACGGGCTGCGCTCCTGTGTCATTGTCATCCGGATCCTGAGGGACCTGTGTACCCGCGTCCCCA
CATGGTCTCCGCTCCGTGGCTGGCCGATGGAGCTGATCTGTGAGAAAGCAATCGGCACAGGGAACCGGCC
CATGGGGGCAGGCGAGGCGCTACGGAGGGTTCTGGAGTGTCTTGCTTCTGGAATCCTCATGGCAGACGGG
ATTTATGACCCCTGTGAGAAGGAGCCCACAGATGCTATAGGTCACTTGGACCAGCAGCAGAGGGAGGACA
TTACTGCCAGTGCACAACACGCTTTAAGGCTGTCGGCCTTTGGACAGCTCCACAAAGTGCTTGGGATGGA
TCCCCTCCCGTCTAAAATGCCCAAAAAGACTCGTACCGACACTCCTATTGATTACACGGTGCAAATTCCT
CCGAGCACCACCTACGCCCCGCCCATGAAGAGACCCATTGAAGATGAGGAAGGAACTGATGATAAGAGTC
CAAACAAGAAGAAGAAAAAGCTGCAGAAAAAGTCTGGGGAGGAGAAGGCTGAACCTCCTCAGGCCATGAA
TGCCCTAATGAGGCTGAACCAGCTGAAACCAGGGCTCCAGTATAAGCTGATCTCTCAGACTGGTCCGGTT
CATGTTCCGGTCTTCACCATGGCCGTAGAGGTCGATGGTAAGAACTTTGAAGCATCTGGTCCATCCAAGC
GCACCGCCAAGCTTCATGTAGCTGTGAAGGTCCTGCAGGACATGGGCCTGCCCACCGGAGTGGAGCTGAA
GTCTGAGCCAACGGTGAAGGTGGAAGAGGCGACTGTAGCGGTCACCGTGGAGGAGTCCAAGCCTGCTGTA
ACACCGAGTCAGACTCCTGCTGCTGCTGCAGGAGCCGCTGCTGCAGACCACACAGACGCTGTGGAGGCCG
TTCGCCAGCAGGGACCTATTCTGACTAAACACGGTAAGAACCCGGTCATGGAGCTGAACGAGAAGAGACG
GGGCCTGAAGTACGAGCTCATCTCCGAGACTGGTGGCAGCCACGACAAGCGCTTCATCATGGAGGTGGAG
ATAGATGGACAGAAGTTCCAGGGTACTGGATCCAATAAGAAGGTGGCCAAGGCTTATGCTGCTCTGGCTG
CTTTGGAGCAGCTCTTCCCTGAAGGATCTGCACCCGATGCTACCAAAAAGAAAAAGGGGCCTTCCATGCA
CGCTGCAGGCTTTGGCATGATGGGAGACCCAGGTGTACCCAGAGGCAGAGGCAGAGGAGGGCGAGGTCGT
GGGCGAGGCAGAGGCTTTAATAATGGAGGCGGTTACGGCCAAGCAGGTGGCTTTGGAACGTTTGGCTACG
GGAACAGCGCTAACTCGGGCTACAATTACTACAGCAGAGGAGGTGCACATGGAGGAGGCGGGGCCTCGAG
CAGCCCAGCAGCTGGTCCTCCTTTCAGCACAGCAGAAGCTCCGCCTCCGGCCTACGGTTCATACTATCAG
GACGACGGCTCCTTCTCTGCCCCTTCTGGCAACAAACCACCCAAAAAGAAACCTCCAATTCCAAAAGTTG
GGAAGGCGGCACTTCCAGGTCCAATAAGAGGAAGCACAGGCGCTGCAGGAGGCTATCAGCCAAGCAGCTC
ACTGGGACAGGGCCTGTATAACCAGTATGGGCCGGGCAAAAAGACCTTCAACCAGAACCAAGCCGGTGCC
GGGGGTTACACTTACAGCACGGCCTACCCCAGCCAGGTGACGGGAGGCGCTGGAGGTAACCAGGACTACA
TCTATGATGGCTTCAGCGCCCTGTCCACTTACAACCCCCAGGGAGAGAACAACCAAGGCTTTGGGTCCAC
CCACTCTCAGTACCAGCACTCCGGCTACAGCCGGGACGGCAGCATGACTTACCAGTACAGAGACCCAGCT
TTCTTGTACAAAGTTGGCATTATAAGAAAGCATTGCTTATCAATTTGTTGCAACGAACAGGTCACTATCA
GTCAAAATAAAATCATTATTTGCCATCCAGCTGATATCCCCTATAGTGAGTCGTATTACATGGTCATAGC
TGTTTCCTGGCAGCTCTGGCCCGTGTCTCAAAATCTCTGATGTTACATTGCACAAGATAAAAATATATCA
TCATGAACAATAAAACTGTCTGCTTACATAAACAGTAATACAAGGGGTGTTATGAGCCATATTCAACGGG
AAACGTCGAGGCCGCGATTAAATTCCAACATGGATGCTGATTTATATGGGTATAAATGGGCTCGCGATAA
TGTCGGGCAATCAGGTGCGACAATCTATCGCTTGTATGGGAAGCCCGATGCGCCAGAGTTGTTTCTGAAA
CATGGCAAAGGTAGCGTTGCCAATGATGTTACAGATGAGATGGTCAGACTAAACTGGCTGACGGAATTTA
TGCCTCTTCCGACCATCAAGCATTTTATCCGTACTCCTGATGATGCATGGTTACTCACCACTGCGATCCC
CGGAAAAACAGCATTCCAGGTATTAGAAGAATATCCTGATTCAGGTGAAAATATTGTTGATGCGCTGGCA
GTGTTCCTGCGCCGGTTGCATTCGATTCCTGTTTGTAATTGTCCTTTTAACAGCGATCGCGTATTTCGTC
TCGCTCAGGCGCAATCACGAATGAATAACGGTTTGGTTGATGCGAGTGATTTTGATGACGAGCGTAATGG
CTGGCCTGTTGAACAAGTCTGGAAAGAAATGCATAAACTTTTGCCATTCTCACCGGATTCAGTCGTCACT
CATGGTGATTTCTCACTTGATAACCTTATTTTTGACGAGGGGAAATTAATAGGTTGTATTGATGTTGGAC
GAGTCGGAATCGCAGACCGATACCAGGATCTTGCCATCCTATGGAACTGCCTCGGTGAGTTTTCTCCTTC
ATTACAGAAACGGCTTTTTCAAAAATATGGTATTGATAATCCTGATATGAATAAATTGCAGTTTCATTTG
ATGCTCGATGAGTTTTTCTAATCAGAATTGGTTAATTGGTTGTAACACTGGCAGAGCATTACGCTGACTT
GACGGGACGGCGCAAGCTCATGACCAAAATCCCTTAACGTGAGTTACGCGTCGTTCCACTGAGCGTCAGA
CCCCGTAGAAAAGATCAAAGGATCTTCTTGAGATCCTTTTTTTCTGCGCGTAATCTGCTGCTTGCAAACA
AAAAAACCACCGCTACCAGCGGTGGTTTGTTTGCCGGATCAAGAGCTACCAACTCTTTTTCCGAAGGTAA
CTGGCTTCAGCAGAGCGCAGATACCAAATACTGTTCTTCTAGTGTAGCCGTAGTTAGGCCACCACTTCAA
GAACTCTGTAGCACCGCCTACATACCTCGCTCTGCTAATCCTGTTACCAGTGGCTGCTGCCAGTGGCGAT
AAGTCGTGTCTTACCGGGTTGGACTCAAGACGATAGTTACCGGATAAGGCGCAGCGGTCGGGCTGAACGG
GGGGTTCGTGCACACAGCCCAGCTTGGAGCGAACGACCTACACCGAACTGAGATACCTACAGCGTGAGCT
ATGAGAAAGCGCCACGCTTCCCGAAGGGAGAAAGGCGGACAGGTATCCGGTAAGCGGCAGGGTCGGAACA
GGAGAGCGCACGAGGGAGCTTCCAGGGGGAAACGCCTGGTATCTTTATAGTCCTGTCGGGTTTCGCCACC
TCTGACTTGAGCGTCGATTTTTGTGATGCTCGTCAGGGGGGCGGAGCCTATGGAAAAACGCCAGCAACGC
GGCCTTTTTACGGTTCCTGGCCTTTTGCTGGCCTTTTGCTCACATGTT
Features (pLannotate 1.2.2; 10 found; start..end, strand, type, name):
    121..213     +  CDS            lacI (fragment): lac repressor; lacI; The lac repressor binds to the lac operator to inhibit transcription in E. coli. This inhibition can be relieved by adding lactose or isopropyl-β-D-thiogalactopyranoside (IPTG).
    268..295     -  terminator     rrnB T2 terminator: transcription terminator T2 from the E. coli rrnB gene
    427..470     +  terminator     rrnB T1 terminator: Escherichia coli rrnB; transcription terminator T1 from the E. coli rrnB gene
    517..553     -  CDS            lacZα (fragment): LacZα fragment of β-galactosidase; lacZ fragment
    569..668     +  protein_bind   attL1: mutant version of attL; recombination site for the Gateway® LR reaction LR Clonase™
    686..3211    +  CDS            ilf3: ILF3_DANRE - Experimental evidence at protein level: Swiss-Prot protein existence level 1. RNA-binding protein that plays an essential role in the biogenesis of circular RNAs (circRNAs) which are produced by back- splicing circularization of pre-mRNAs. Within the nucleus, promotes circRNAs processing by stabilizing the regulatory elements residing in the flanking introns of the circularized exons. Plays thereby a role in the back-splicing of a subset of circRNAs. As a consequence, participates in a wide range of transcriptional and post- transcriptional processes. Binds to poly-U elements and
   3213..3312    -  protein_bind   attL2: mutant version of attL; recombination site for the Gateway® LR reaction LR Clonase™
   3330..3348    -  promoter       T7 promoter: promoter for bacteriophage T7 RNA polymerase
   3482..4291    +  CDS            KanR: aminoglycoside phosphotransferase; aph(3')-Ia; confers resistance to kanamycin in bacteria or G418 (Geneticin®) in eukaryotes
   4438..5026    +  rep_origin     ori: high-copy-number ColE1/pMB1/pBR322/pUC origin of replication
