[The description below was written by a language model from this plasmid's Addgene catalogue record and pLannotate feature annotations shown in this document.]
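Description:
pDONR221-ILF3(2of2) is a Gateway entry clone built on the pDONR221 backbone, carrying the coding sequence for ILF3 isoform X1 from the African turquoise killifish, Nothobranchius furzeri. It is a small bacterial plasmid (about 5.1 kb in the sequenced record) maintained in E. coli at high copy through a ColE1/pUC-type origin and selected with kanamycin via an aminoglycoside phosphotransferase (KanR) gene. The "2of2" in the name suggests it is one of a pair of ILF3 entry clones, though the record does not explain how the two differ.

The roughly 2.5 kb ILF3 open reading frame sits between attL1 and attL2 sites, the recombination sequences that result from a BP reaction into pDONR221 and that allow directional transfer of the insert into any attR-containing destination vector by LR Clonase. The annotation matched the insert to zebrafish Ilf3, an RNA-binding protein implicated in circular RNA biogenesis and other transcriptional and post-transcriptional processes. The depositor notes that this is a stopless clone, meaning the native stop codon has been removed so that the ORF can be read through into a C-terminal tag or fusion partner supplied by the destination vector. As is typical of entry vectors, there is no promoter positioned to express the insert; the rrnB T1 and T2 terminators upstream of attL1 insulate the cassette from read-through transcription, a T7 promoter lies beyond attL2 facing back toward the insert, and the short lacI and lacZα fragments are backbone remnants. The plasmid serves as a shuttle source for generating ILF3 expression constructs, deposited in connection with work on protein aggregation and quality control in the aging killifish.
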