Addgene plasmid #166181: pDONR221-ILF3(2of2)
Purpose: Gateway entry vector for N. furzeri ILF3
Depositing lab: Daniel Jarosz. Depositing organization: Stanford University. Publication: Tissue-specific landscape of protein aggregation and quality control in an aging vertebrate. Chen YR, Harel I, Singh PP, Ziv I, Moses E, Goshtchevsky U, Machado BE, Brunet A, Jarosz DF. Dev Cell. 2024 Jul 22;59(14):1892-1911.e13. doi: 10.1016/j.devcel.2024.04.014. Epub 2024 May 28. PubMed 38810654.
Backbone
  Vector backbone: pDONR221
  Vector type: Gateway Entry Vector
Growth in bacteria
  Bacterial resistance: Kanamycin, 50 μg/mL
  Growth temperature: 37°C
  Growth strain: DH5alpha
  Copy number: High Copy
Gene/Insert
  Gene/Insert name: ILF3 Isoform X1
  Species: N. furzeri
  Insert size (bp): 2529
  Cloning method: Gateway Cloning
Terms and licenses: Academic/Nonprofit Terms; Industry Terms: Not Available to Industry
Depositor comments: Stopless entry clone. Please visit https://doi.org/10.1101/2022.02.26.482120 for bioRxiv preprint. Also see Harel and Chen et al. 2024 (https://doi.org/10.1016/j.celrep.2023.112787)
How to cite: pDONR221-ILF3(2of2) was a gift from Daniel Jarosz (Addgene plasmid # 166181 ; http://n2t.net/addgene:166181 ; RRID:Addgene_166181)
